>Addgene plasmid #131194 | pOVC1_X_AtCIB | addgene full sequence | sequence record 256949 | Addgene NGS Result
TGTGTGTTGGAGGTCGCTGAGTAGTGCGCGAGCAAAATTTAAGCTACAACAAGGCAAGGCTTGACCGACA
ATTGCATGAAGAATCTGCTTAGGGTTAGGCGTTTTGCGCTGCTTCGCGATGTACGGGCCAGATATACGCG
TTGACATTGATTATTGACTAGTTATTAATAGTAATCAATTACGGGGTCATTAGTTCATAGCCCATATATG
GAGTTCCGCGTTACATAACTTACGGTAAATGGCCCGCCTGGCTGACCGCCCAACGACCCCCGCCCATTGA
CGTCAATAATGACGTATGTTCCCATAGTAACGCCAATAGGGACTTTCCATTGACGTCAATGGGTGGAGTA
TTTACGGTAAACTGCCCACTTGGCAGTACATCAAGTGTATCATATGCCAAGTACGCCCCCTATTGACGTC
AATGACGGTAAATGGCCCGCCTGGCATTATGCCCAGTACATGACCTTATGGGACTTTCCTACTTGGCAGT
ACATCTACGTATTAGTCATCGCTATTACCATGGTGATGCGGTTTTGGCAGTACATCAATGGGCGTGGATA
GCGGTTTGACTCACGGGGATTTCCAAGTCTCCACCCCATTGACGTCAATGGGAGTTTGTTTTGGCACCAA
AATCAACGGGACTTTCCAAAATGTCGTAACAACTCCGCCCCATTGACGCAAATGGGCGGTAGGCGTGTAC
GGTGGGAGGTCTATATAAGCAGAGCTCTCTGGCTAACTAGAGAACCCACTGCTTACTGGCTTATCGAAAT
TAATACGACTCACTATAGGGAGACCCAAGCTGACCATGGCCACCGGTGAATTCTCAGGCTCTGGATCCCC
CGGTAATGGAGCTATAGGAGGTGACCTTTTGCTCAATTTTCCTGACATGTCGGTCCTAGAGCGCCAAAGG
GCTCACCTCAAGTACCTCAATCCCACCTTTGATTCTCCTCTCGCCGGCTTCTTTGCCGATTCTTCAATGA
TTACCGGCGGCGAGATGGACAGCTATCTTTCGACTGCCGGTTTGAATCTTCCGATGATGTACGGTGAGAC
GACGGTGGAAGGTGATTCAAGACTCTCAATTTCGCCGGAAACGACGCTTGGGACTGGAAATTTCAAGGCA
GCGAAGTTTGATACAGAGACTAAGGATTGTAATGAGGCGGCGAAGAAGATGACGATGAACAGAGATGACC
TAGTAGAAGAAGGAGAAGAAGAGAAGTCGAAAATAACAGAGCAAAACAATGGGAGCACAAAAAGCATCAA
GAAGATGAAACACAAAGCCAAGAAAGAAGAGAACAATTTCTCTAATGATTCATCTAAAGTGACGAAGGAA
TTGGAGAAAACGGATTATATTCATCCCGGGTAAGTTTAAACCGCTGATCAGCCTCGACTGTGCCTTCTAG
TTGCCAGCCATCTGTTGTTTGCCCCTCCCCCGTGCCTTCCTTGACCCTGGAAGGTGCCACTCCCACTGTC
CTTTCCTAATAAAATGAGGAAATTGCATCGCATTGTCTGAGTAGGTGTCATTCTATTCTGGGGGGTGGGG
TGGGGCAGGACAGCAAGGGGGAGGATTGGGAAGACAATAGCAGGCATGCTGGGGATGCGGTGGGCTCTAT
GGCTTCTGAGGCGGAAAGAACCAGCTGGGGCTCTAGGGGGTATCCCC
[124 nt withheld, positions 1658-1781]
C
[91 nt withheld, positions 1783-1873]
A
[49 nt withheld, positions 1875-1923]
CCTTTGACGTTGGAGTCCACGTTCTTT
[37 nt withheld, positions 1951-1987]
ACCCTATCTCGGTCTATTCTTTTGATTTATAAGGGATTTTGCCGATTTCGGCCTATTGGTTAAAAAATGA
GCTGATTTAACAAAAATTTAACGCGAATTAATTCTGTGGAATGTGTGTCAGTTAGGGTGTGGAAAGTCCC
CAGGCTCCCCAGCAGGCAGAAGTATGCAAAGCATGCATCTCAATTAGTCAGCAACCAGGTGTGGAAAGTC
CCCAGGCTCCCCAGCAGGCAGAAGTATGCAAAGCATGCATCTCAATTAGTCAGCAACCATAGTCCCGCCC
CTAACTCCGCCCATCCCGCCCCTAACTCCGCCCAGTTCCGCCCATTCTCCGCCCCATGGCTGACTAATTT
TTTTTATTTATGCAGAGGCCGAGGCCGCCTCTGCCTCTGAGCTATTCCAGAAGTAGTGAGGAGGCTTTTT
TGGAGGCCTAGGCTTTTGCAAAAAGCTCTCGGGAGCTTGTATATCCATTTTCGGATCTGATCAAGAGACA
GGATGAGGATCGTTTCGCATGATTGAACAAGATGGATTGCACGCAGGTTCTCCGGCCGCTTGGGTGGAGA
GGCTATTCGGCTATGACTGGGCACAACAGACAATCGGCTGCTCTGATGCCGCCGTGTTCCGGCTGTCAGC
GCAGGGGCGCCCGGTTCTTTTTGTCAAGACCGACCTGTCCGGTGCCCTGAATGAACTGCAGGACGAGGCA
GCGCGGCTATCGTGGCTGGCCACGACGGGCGTTCCTTGCGCAGCTGTGCTCGACGTTGTCACTGAAGCGG
GAAGGGACTGGCTGCTATTGGGCGAAGTGCCGGGGCAGGATCTCCTGTCATCTCACCTTGCTCCTGCCGA
GAAAGTATCCATCATGGCTGATGCAATGCGGCGGCTGCATACGCTTGATCCGGCTACCTGCCCATTCGAC
CACCAAGCGAAACATCGCATCGAGCGAGCACGTACTCGGATGGAAGCCGGTCTTGTCGATCAGGATGATC
TGGACGAAGAGCATCAGGGGCTCGCGCCAGCCGAACTGTTCGCCAGGCTCAAGGCGCGCATGCCCGACGG
CGAGGATCTCGTCGTGACCCATGGCGATGCCTGCTTGCCGAATATCATGGTGGAAAATGGCCGCTTTTCT
GGATTCATCGACTGTGGCCGGCTGGGTGTGGCGGACCGCTATCAGGACATAGCGTTGGCTACCCGTGATA
TTGCTGAAGAGCTTGGCGGCGAATGGGCTGACCGCTTCCTCGTGCTTTACGGTATCGCCGCTCCCGATTC
GCAGCGCATCGCCTTCTATCGCCTTCTTGACGAGTTCTTCTGAGCGGGACTCTGGGGTTCGAAATGACCG
ACCAAGCGACGCCCAACCTGCCATCACGAGATTTCGATTCCACCGCCGCCTTCTATGAAAGGTTGGGCTT
CGGAATCGTTTTCCGGGACGCCGGCTGGATGATCCTCCAGCGCGGGGATCTCATGCTGGAGTTCTTCGCC
CACCCCAACTTGTTTATTGCAGCTTATAATGGTTACAAATAAAGCAATAGCATCACAAATTTCACAAATA
AAGCATTTTTTTCACTGCATTCTAGTTGTGGTTTGTCCAAACTCATCAATGTATCTTATCATGTCTGTAT
ACCGTCGACCTCTAGCTAGAGCTTGGCGTAATCATGGTCATAGCTGTTTCCTGTGTGAAATTGTTATCCG
CTCACAATTCCACACAACATACGAGCCGGAAGCATAAAGTGTAAAGCCTGGGGTGCCTAATGAGTGAGCT
AACTCACATTAATTGCGTTGCGCTCACTGCCCGCTTTCCAGTCGGGAAACCTGTCGTGCCAGCTGCATTA
ATGAATCGGCCAACGCGCGGGGAGAGGCGGTTTGCGTATTGGGCGCTCTTCCGCTTCCTCGCTCACTGAC
TCGCTGCGCTCGGTCGTTCGGCTGCGGCGAGCGGTATCAGCTCACTCAAAGGCGGTAATACGGTTATCCA
CAGAATCAGGGGATAACGCAGGAAAGAACATGTGAGCAAAAGGCCAGCAAAAGGCCAGGAACCGTAAAAA
GGCCGCGTTGCTGGCGTTTTTCCATAGGCTCCGCCCCCCTGACGAGCATCACAAAAATCGACGCTCAAGT
CAGAGGTGGCGAAACCCGACAGGACTATAAAGATACCAGGCGTTTCCCCCTGGAAGCTCCCTCGTGCGCT
CTCCTGTTCCGACCCTGCCGCTTACCGGATACCTGTCCGCCTTTCTCCCTTCGGGAAGCGTGGCGCTTTC
TCATAGCTCACGCTGTAGGTATCTCAGTTCGGTGTAGGTCGTTCGCTCCAAGCTGGGCTGTGTGCACGAA
CCCCCCGTTCAGCCCGACCGCTGCGCCTTATCCGGTAACTATCGTCTTGAGTCCAACCCGGTAAGACACG
ACTTATCGCCACTGGCAGCAGCCACTGGTAACAGGATTAGCAGAGCGAGGTATGTAGGCGGTGCTACAGA
GTTCTTGAAGTGGTGGCCTAACTACGGCTACACTAGAAGAACAGTATTTGGTATCTGCGCTCTGCTGAAG
CCAGTTACCTTCGGAAAAAGAGTTGGTAGCTCTTGATCCGGCAAACAAACCACCGCTGGTAGCGGTGGTT
TTTTTGTTTGCAAGCAGCAGATTACGCGCAGAAAAAAAGGATCTCAAGAAGATCCTTTGATCTTTTCTAC
GGGGTCTGACGCTCAGTGGAACGAAAACTCACGTTAAGGGATTTTGGTCATGAGATTATCAAAAAGGATC
TTCACCTAGATCCTTTTAAATTAAAAATGAAGTTTTAAATCAATCTAAAGTATATATGAGTAAACTTGGT
CTGACAGTTACCAATGCTTAATCAGTGAGGCACCTATCTCAGCGATCTGTCTATTTCGTTCATCCATAGT
TGCCTGACTCCCCGTCGTGTAGATAACTACGATACGGGAGGGCTTACCATCTGGCCCCAGTGCTGCAATG
ATACCGCGAGACCCACGCTCACCGGCTCCAGATTTATCAGCAATAAACCAGCCAGCCGGAAGGGCCGAGC
GCAGAAGTGGTCCTGCAACTTTATCCGCCTCCATCCAGTCTATTAATTGTTGCCGGGAAGCTAGAGTAAG
TAGTTCGCCAGTTAATAGTTTGCGCAACGTTGTTGCCATTGCTACAGGCATCGTGGTGTCACGCTCGTCG
TTTGGTATGGCTTCATTCAGCTCCGGTTCCCAACGATCAAGGCGAGTTACATGATCCCCCATGTTGTGCA
AAAAAGCGGTTAGCTCCTTCGGTCCTCCGATCGTTGTCAGAAGTAAGTTGGCCGCAGTGTTATCACTCAT
GGTTATGGCAGCACTGCATAATTCTCTTACTGTCATGCCATCCGTAAGATGCTTTTCTGTGACTGGTGAG
TACTCAACCAAGTCATTCTGAGAATAGTGTATGCGGCGACCGAGTTGCTCTTGCCCGGCGTCAATACGGG
ATAATACCGCGCCACATAGCAGAACTTTAAAAGTGCTCATCATTGGAAAACGTTCTTCGGGGCGAAAACT
CTCAAGGATCTTACCGCTGTTGAGATCCAGTTCGATGTAACCCACTCGTGCACCCAACTGATCTTCAGCA
TCTTTTACTTTCACCAGCGTTTCTGGGTGAGCAAAAACAGGAAGGCAAAATGCCGCAAAAAAGGGAATAA
GGGCGACACGGAAATGTTGAATACTCATACTCTTCCTTTTTCAATATTATTGAAGCATTTATCAGGGTTA
TTGTCTCATGAGCGGATACATATTTGAATGTATTTAGAAAAATAAACAAATAGGGGTTCCGCGCACATTT
CCCCGAAAAGTGCCACCTGACGTCGACGGATCGGGAGATCTCCCGATCCCCTATGGTGCACTCTCAGTAC
AATCTGCTCTGATGCCGCATAGTTAAGCCAGTATCTGCTCCCTGCT
Features (pLannotate 1.2.2; 20 found; start..end, strand, type, name):
    143..522     +  enhancer       CMV enhancer: human cytomegalovirus immediate early enhancer
    523..726     +  promoter       CMV promoter: human cytomegalovirus (CMV) immediate early promoter
    722..755     +  LTR            5' LTR (truncated) (fragment): truncated 5' long terminal repeat (LTR) from HIV-1
    771..789     +  promoter       T7 promoter: promoter for bacteriophage T7 RNA polymerase
    845..1351    +  CDS            CIBN: N-terminal portion of the CIB1 transcription factor from Arabidopsis thaliana binds to CRY2 (cryptochrome 2) that has absorbed blue light (Kennedy et al., 2010)
   1388..1612    +  polyA_signal   bGH poly(A) signal: bovine growth hormone polyadenylation signal
   1616..1637    +  promoter       SV40 promoter (fragment): SV40 enhancer and early promoter
   1658..2086    +  rep_origin     f1 ori (sequence partly withheld): f1 bacteriophage origin of replication; arrow indicates direction of (+) strand synthesis
   2100..2429    +  promoter       SV40 promoter: SV40 enhancer and early promoter
   2496..3287    +  CDS            neo: KKA2_KLEPN - Also known as kan, nptII. Experimental evidence at protein level: Swiss-Prot protein existence level 1. Resistance to kanamycin, neomycin, paromomycin, ribostamycin, butirosin and gentamicin B. From Klebsiella pneumoniae.
   3311..3469    +  CDS            ble (fragment): BLE_KLEPN - Experimental evidence at protein level: Swiss-Prot protein existence level 1. Binding protein with a strong affinity to the bleomycin family of antibiotics. Binds to CL990; an antimitotic-antibiotic compound. From Klebsiella pneumoniae.
   3464..3585    +  polyA_signal   SV40 poly(A) signal: SV40 polyadenylation signal
   3658..3674    -  protein_bind   lac operator: The lac repressor binds to the lac operator to inhibit transcription in E. coli. This inhibition can be relieved by adding lactose or isopropyl-β-D-thiogalactopyranoside (IPTG). lac repressor encoded by lacI
   3682..3712    -  promoter       lac promoter: promoter for the E. coli lac operon
   3727..3748    -  protein_bind   CAP binding site: CAP binding activates transcription in the presence of cAMP. E. coli catabolite activator protein
   3761..3853    -  CDS            lacI (fragment): lac repressor; lacI; The lac repressor binds to the lac operator to inhibit transcription in E. coli. This inhibition can be relieved by adding lactose or isopropyl-β-D-thiogalactopyranoside (IPTG).
   4036..4624    -  rep_origin     ori: high-copy-number ColE1/pMB1/pBR322/pUC origin of replication
   4795..5655    -  CDS            AmpR: β-lactamase; bla; confers resistance to ampicillin, carbenicillin, and related antibiotics
   5656..5760    -  promoter       AmpR promoter: bla
   5819..5871    -  misc_feature   bom (fragment): basis of mobility region from pBR322
