[The description below was written by a language model from this plasmid's Addgene catalogue record and pLannotate feature annotations shown in this document.]
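Description:
pOVC1_X_AtCIB is a mammalian expression plasmid built on the pcDNA3.1(-) backbone and belongs to a vector library designed for rapid assembly of modular, light-controlled protein-protein interactions. It is maintained in E. coli through a high-copy ColE1/pUC-type origin and an ampicillin resistance gene (β-lactamase) driven by its own promoter. An f1 origin is also present, which allows single-stranded DNA production. For selection in mammalian cells, an SV40 early promoter drives a neomycin phosphotransferase gene followed by an SV40 polyadenylation signal, conferring G418 resistance.

The payload is a 561 bp insert from Arabidopsis thaliana named AtCIB. The sequence annotation identifies it as CIBN, the N-terminal portion of the CIB1 transcription factor, which binds cryptochrome 2 (CRY2) once CRY2 has absorbed blue light. Expression is driven by the human CMV immediate-early enhancer and promoter and terminated by the bovine growth hormone polyadenylation signal. A T7 promoter lies between the CMV promoter and the coding sequence. The insert was cloned using XmaI, with the 5′ site destroyed and the 3′ site retained. According to the stated purpose, restriction sites precede the CIB coding sequence, and the "X" in the name appears to mark this upstream position, where a protein of interest could be inserted to create a fusion with CIB at its C-terminal end. Such a fusion would typically be paired with a CRY2-tagged partner for blue-light-induced heterodimerisation in mammalian cells, although the record does not name a specific partner construct. Several short annotated fragments (HIV-1 LTR, ble, lacI, bom) are probably backbone remnants or annotation artefacts rather than functional elements.
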