Addgene plasmid #131194: pOVC1_X_AtCIB
Purpose: Expresses AtCIB (Arabidopsis thaliana) preceded by restriction sites
Depositing lab: Harald Janovjak. Depositing organization: Institute of Science and Technology Austria (I.S.T. Austria). Publication: Engineering Strategy and Vector Library for the Rapid Generation of Modular Light-Controlled Protein-Protein Interactions. Tichy AM, Gerrard EJ, Legrand JMD, Hobbs RM, Janovjak H. J Mol Biol. 2019 May 29. pii: S0022-2836(19)30317-1. doi: 10.1016/j.jmb.2019.05.033. PubMed 31150735.
Backbone
  Vector backbone: pcDNA3.1-
  Backbone manufacturer: Invitrogen
  Backbone size w/o insert (bp): 5318
  Vector type: Mammalian Expression
  Selectable markers: Neomycin (select with G418)
Growth in bacteria
  Bacterial resistance: Ampicillin, 100 μg/mL
  Growth temperature: 37°C
  Growth strain: DH5alpha
  Copy number: High Copy
Gene/Insert
  Gene/Insert name: AtCIB
  Species: A. thaliana (mustard weed)
  Insert size (bp): 561
  Promoter: CMV
  Cloning method: Restriction Enzyme; 5′ cloning site XmaI (destroyed during cloning); 3′ cloning site XmaI (not destroyed)
  Sequencing primers: 5′ CMV_F (CGCAAATGGGCGGTAGGCGTG); 3′ pcDNA_R (CAACAGATGGCTGGCAAC)
Terms and licenses: Academic/Nonprofit Terms; Industry Terms: Not Available to Industry
How to cite: pOVC1_X_AtCIB was a gift from Harald Janovjak (Addgene plasmid # 131194 ; http://n2t.net/addgene:131194 ; RRID:Addgene_131194)
