>Addgene plasmid #131194 | pOVC1_X_AtCIB | depositor partial sequence | sequence record 251466 | pOVC1_X_AtCIB
ACCATGGCCACCGGTGAATTCTCAGGCTCTGGATCCCCCGGTAATGGAGCTATAGGAGGTGACCTTTTGC
TCAATTTTCCTGACATGTCGGTCCTAGAGCGCCAAAGGGCTCACCTCAAGTACCTCAATCCCACCTTTGA
TTCTCCTCTCGCCGGCTTCTTTGCCGATTCTTCAATGATTACCGGCGGCGAGATGGACAGCTATCTTTCG
ACTGCCGGTTTGAATCTTCCGATGATGTACGGTGAGACGACGGTGGAAGGTGATTCAAGACTCTCAATTT
CGCCGGAAACGACGCTTGGGACTGGAAATTTCAAGGCAGCGAAGTTTGATACAGAGACTAAGGATTGTAA
TGAGGCGGCGAAGAAGATGACGATGAACAGAGATGACCTAGTAGAAGAAGGAGAAGAAGAGAAGTCGAAA
ATAACAGAGCAAAACAATGGGAGCACAAAAAGCATCAAGAAGATGAAACACAAAGCCAAGAAAGAAGAGA
ACAATTTCTCTAATGATTCATCTAAAGTGACGAAGGAATTGGAGAAAACGGATTATATTCATCCCGGGTA
A
